Addgene plasmid #179159: pJS145
Purpose: Encodes 2xNLS::GFP(flexon), codon optimized for C. elegans. Blocks expression from ubiquitous promoter rps-27p with Flexon. Excision of flexon with Cre allows for strong expression.
Depositing lab: Iva Greenwald. Depositing organization: Columbia University. Publication: Floxed exon (Flexon): A flexibly positioned stop cassette for recombinase-mediated conditional gene expression. Shaffer JM, Greenwald I. Proc Natl Acad Sci U S A. 2022 Jan 18;119(3). pii: 2117451119. doi: 10.1073/pnas.2117451119. PubMed 35027456.
Backbone
  Vector backbone: pCFJ910 (pDESTR4-R3)
  Backbone manufacturer: Invitrogen
  Backbone size w/o insert (bp): 5496
  Total vector size (bp): 8109
  Vector type: Worm Expression
  Selectable markers: Neomycin (select with G418)
Growth in bacteria
  Bacterial resistance: Ampicillin, 100 μg/mL
  Growth temperature: 37°C
  Growth strain: DH5alpha
  Copy number: Unknown
Gene/Insert
  Gene/Insert name: rps-27p::2xNLS::GFP(flexon)::unc-54 3' UTR
  Species: C. elegans (nematode)
  Insert size (bp): 2746
  Mutation: Flexon replacing 2nd intron of 2xNLS::GFP
  Promoter: rps-27p
  Cloning method: Gibson Cloning
  Sequencing primers: 5′ M13 Reverse; 3′ M13 Forward
Terms and licenses: Academic/Nonprofit Terms; Industry Terms: Not Available to Industry
Depositor comments: Please visit https://www.biorxiv.org/content/10.1101/2021.07.13.452276v1 for bioRxiv preprint.
How to cite: pJS145 was a gift from Iva Greenwald (Addgene plasmid # 179159 ; http://n2t.net/addgene:179159 ; RRID:Addgene_179159)
