[The description below was written by a language model from this plasmid's Addgene catalogue record and pLannotate feature annotations shown in this document.]
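Description:
pJS145 is a C. elegans expression plasmid of about 8.1 kb built on the pCFJ910 (pDESTR4-R3) backbone. It is propagated in E. coli through a high-copy ColE1/pUC-type origin with ampicillin selection (AmpR under its own promoter). For selection in worms it carries a neomycin phosphotransferase gene that confers G418 resistance. The feature table picks up short fragments of Mos1 mariner sequence on either side of the region holding the insert and the neo cassette. This fits a Mos1 transposon-based transgene delivery design, although the record does not say how the plasmid is integrated. Gateway attB1 and attB2 sites flank the GFP coding region, and the insert itself was assembled by Gibson cloning.

The payload is rps-27p::2xNLS::GFP(flexon)::unc-54 3' UTR, a worm codon-optimized, nuclear-localized GFP driven by the ubiquitous rps-27 promoter. The annotation detects an EGL-13 NLS at the C-terminal end of GFP. The second intron of GFP has been replaced by a "flexon", a floxed artificial exon that serves as a stop cassette placed inside the gene. In the annotated sequence, the GFP coding sequence is split into two segments separated by a pair of lox2272 sites in the same orientation. These sites bracket a short element that includes a fragment matching the tbb-2 terminator. While the flexon is present, functional GFP expression is blocked even though the promoter is strong. Cre recombinase excises the sequence between the lox2272 sites, which restores the reading frame and allows strong nuclear GFP expression. The construct therefore works as a Cre-dependent reporter for marking cells with Cre activity, and it demonstrates the flexon approach to recombinase-mediated conditional gene expression.
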