Features (pLannotate 1.2.2; 21 found; start..end, strand, type, name):
    197..286     +  CDS            mariner\T (fragment): MOS1T_DROMA - Experimental evidence at protein level: Swiss-Prot protein existence level 1. Mediates transposition of transposon Mos1 by a 'cut and paste' mechanism. Transposases are sequence-specific nucleases and strand transferases that catalyze transposition through an ordered series of events: sequence-specific binding of transposase to the terminal inverted repeats (IR) present at each end of the transposon, pairing of the transposon IRs in a paired-end complex (PEC), cleavage of one or both DNA strands at each transposon end, capture of target DNA, and strand transfer to insert the tran
   1187..1207    +  protein_bind   attB1: mutant version of attB; core recombination site for the Gateway® BP reaction BP Clonase™
   1288..1581    +  CDS            (3-F)Tyr-EGFP (fragment): (3-F)Tyr-EGFP is a basic (constitutively fluorescent) green fluorescent protein published in 2004, derived from Aequorea victoria.
   1593..1626    +  protein_bind   lox2272: Cre-mediated recombination occurs in the 8-bp core sequence (GGATACTT). lox2272 sites are compatible with each other, but incompatible with loxP or loxN sites (Lee and Saito, 1988). Cre recombinase
   1650..1702    +  terminator     tbb-2 terminator (fragment): tbb-2; transcription terminator for the C. elegans tubulin beta-2 gene
   1718..1751    +  protein_bind   lox2272: Cre-mediated recombination occurs in the 8-bp core sequence (GGATACTT). lox2272 sites are compatible with each other, but incompatible with loxP or loxN sites (Lee and Saito, 1988). Cre recombinase
   1743..2273    +  CDS            avGFP (fragment): avGFP is a basic (constitutively fluorescent) long stokes shift fluorescent protein published in 1992, derived from Aequorea victoria. It has low acid sensitivity.
   2273..2345    +  CDS            EGL-13 NLS (fragment): nuclear localization signal from the C. elegans EGL-13 transcription factor (Lyssenko et al., 2007)
   2350..2370    -  protein_bind   attB2: mutant version of attB; core recombination site for the Gateway® BP reaction BP Clonase™
   2831..2983    +  CDS            aex-5 (fragment): AEX5_CAEEL - Also known as kpc-3 From Caenorhabditis elegans.
   3102..3119    +  CDS            lacZα (fragment): LacZα fragment of β-galactosidase; lacZ fragment
   3940..4731    +  CDS            neo: KKA2_KLEPN - Also known as kan, nptII. Experimental evidence at protein level: Swiss-Prot protein existence level 1. Resistance to kanamycin, neomycin, paromomycin, ribostamycin, butirosin and gentamicin B. From Klebsiella pneumoniae.
   5184..5336    +  CDS            aex-5 (fragment): AEX5_CAEEL - Also known as kpc-3 From Caenorhabditis elegans.
   5434..5463    -  misc_feature   MCS (fragment): pBluescript multiple cloning site
   5472..5687    +  CDS            mariner\T (fragment): MOS1T_DROMA - Experimental evidence at protein level: Swiss-Prot protein existence level 1. Mediates transposition of transposon Mos1 by a 'cut and paste' mechanism. Transposases are sequence-specific nucleases and strand transferases that catalyze transposition through an ordered series of events: sequence-specific binding of transposase to the terminal inverted repeats (IR) present at each end of the transposon, pairing of the transposon IRs in a paired-end complex (PEC), cleavage of one or both DNA strands at each transposon end, capture of target DNA, and strand transfer to insert the tran
   5799..5916    +  CDS            lacZα (fragment): LacZα fragment of β-galactosidase; lacZ fragment
   5922..6021    -  misc_feature   bom (fragment): basis of mobility region from pBR322
   6123..6158    -  CDS            rop (fragment): Rop protein, which maintains plasmids at low copy number; rop
   6253..6357    +  promoter       AmpR promoter: bla
   6358..7218    +  CDS            AmpR: β-lactamase; bla; confers resistance to ampicillin, carbenicillin, and related antibiotics
   7389..7977    +  rep_origin     ori: high-copy-number ColE1/pMB1/pBR322/pUC origin of replication
>Addgene plasmid #179159 | pJS145 | addgene full sequence | sequence record 352801 | Addgene NGS Result
GCACCGTACGTCTCGAGGAATTCTATCAGGTGTACAAGTATGAAATGTCGTTTCGAACATATAGATGTCT
CGCAAACGTAAATATTTATCGATTGTCATAAAACTTTGACCTTGTGAAGTGTCAACCTTGACTGTCGAAC
CACCATAGTTTGGCGCGAATTGAGCGTCATAATTGTTTACTCTCAGTGCAGTCAACATGTCGAGTTTCGT
GCCGAATAAAGAGCAAACGCGGACAGTATTAATTTTCTGTTTTCATTTGAAGAAAACAGCTGCGGCCGGA
TCCAGGAAACAGCTATGACCATGATTACGCCAAGCTACGTAATACGACTCACTAGTGGGCATTCAATCGG
TTTTTCCTTGCTTGCGCCCAATTCTGATGGTTCTTCCATTTCTAAATTTTAGTTTAATAAAAAAATTTTA
AAATAATACGAGTTTTGAGACTAACTTTCAATAAAAACCAAAAAAAATTGCTTCAAAAAAGAGTTCGCGC
CGATTTACGATAAACACAGCGCGCTACGACACTCCGAAAACCGCGCCGCACCATTACATTCTCCGCCCCA
CCGCACGGTTTGCGGAAGGCGATGAAATTGCTGGGCCTAAAATTTTAACCCTTTTTTTCCCGTTTTTCAA
CTGTTTTCCCGATTTTTTCGATATTTTTTTCAGGTTTTTAGTTAGAAAAGTATATAAAAATTGCATTATT
TGTAGTTTTCGCTCGTAATTTGTGATAGAAAACGGCCAATTTGCCTAGATTTGTGATTCTACCAAGTGGA
ATTTTTGGGAAAATATCAATATTCCACGATTTTTATTCAAATCATAACGTTTCGAAATTATCAGCTTAAA
TAAAACTAAAATAAATAATAAAATACTAAAAACCCTGAATTTCTCGGTTCTCGGTTCAGCTTGAGTTCGT
TCTATACACGTTATCGATTTTTGTCATTTCGTTTAATCATGGGTTTTGATTCATTTTAAATATGAAATTT
GATTTATTCCTCGTTTCGAAGTTGGTTTGTCTTGTCCGGCCGGTAAACAAATGTTATTAAAAAAATAATA
AATTTCGAAATTTTTCGTAATGTTCCGCAATCGTGTTTTTCCGTTTATCTCGTCTTCCCTTCTTTCAAAT
ATACTATTTATTTTCTCAATTCACATATTTTCAGCCAGCCCTGCTCAACAAGTGGAATAAAAATGGCAAG
TTTGTACAAAAAAGCAGGCTCGCCAAAGAAGAAGCGTAAGGTGTCCAAGGTAAGTTTTCTAGAGACCTTT
ACTAACTAACTAGGTCTCATAGATTTTCAGGGAGAGGAGCTCTTCACCGGAGTCGTCCCAATCCTCGTCG
AGCTCGACGGAGACGTCAACGGACACAAGTTCTCCGTCTCCGGAGAGGGAGAGGGAGACGCCACCTACGG
AAAGCTCACCCTCAAGTTCATCTGCACCACCGGAAAGCTCCCAGTCCCATGGCCAACCCTCGTCACCACC
TTCTGCTACGGAGTCCAATGCTTCTCCCGTTACCCAGACCACATGAAGCGTCACGACTTCTTCAAGTCCG
CCATGCCAGAGGGATACGTCCAAGAGCGTACCATCTTCTTCGTAAGTTTAAAATAACTTCGTATAGGATA
CTTTATACGAAGTTATTTTCAGGACGGTGATTAAGATAAATGCAAAATCCTTTCAAGCATTCCCTTCTTC
TCTATCACTCTTCTTTCTTTTTCAAGGTAAGTTTAAAATAACTTCGTATAGGATACTTTATACGAAGTTA
TTTTCAGAAGGACGACGGAAACTACAAGACCCGTGCCGAGGTCAAGTTCGAGGGAGACACCCTCGTCAAC
CGTATCGAGCTCAAGGGAATCGACTTCAAGGAGGACGGAAACATCCTCGGACACAAGCTCGAGTACAACT
ACAACTCCCACAACGTCTACATCATGGCCGACAAGCAAAAGAACGGAATCAAGGTCAACTTCAAGGTAAG
TTCTTTAGAGACCTTTACTAACTAACTAGGTCTCAGTAATTTTCAGATCCGTCACAACATCGAGGACGGA
TCCGTCCAACTCGCCGACCACTACCAACAAAACACCCCAATCGGAGACGGACCAGTCCTCCTCCCAGACA
ACCACTACCTCTCCACCCAATCCGCCCTCTCCAAGGTAAGTTCATAAGAGACCTTTACTAACTAACTAGG
TCTCAGAATTTTTCAGGACCCAAACGAGAAGCGTGACCACATGGTCCTCCTCGAGTTCGTCACCGCCGCC
GGAATCACCCACGGAATGGACGAGCTCTACAAGTCCCGTCGTCGTAAGGCCAACCCAACCAAGCTCTCCG
AGAACGCCAAGAAGCTCGCCAAGGAGGTCGAGAACAACCCAGCTTTCTTGTACAAAGTGGGATAACTTAA
GGTCCAATTACTCTTCAACATCCCTACATGCTCTTTCTCCCTGTGCTCCCACCCCCTATTTTTGTTATTA
TCAAAAAACTTCTCTTAATTTCTTTGTTTTTTAGCTTCTTTTAAGCCACCTCTAACAATGAAATTGTGTA
GATTCAAAAATAGAATTAATTCGTAATAAAAAGTCGAAAAAAATTGTGCTCCCTCCCCCCATTAATAATA
ATTCTATCCCAAAATCTACACAATGTTCTGTGTACACTTCTTATGTTTTTTACTTCTGATAAATTTTTTT
GAAACATCATAGAAAAAACCGCACACAAAATACCTTATCATATGTTACGTTTCAGTTTATGACCGCAATT
TTTATTTCTTCGCACGTCTGGGCCTCTCATGACGTCAAATCATGCTCATCGTGAAAAAGTTTTGGAGTAT
TTTTGGAATTTTTCAATCAAGTGAAAGTTTATGAAATTAATTTTCCTGCTTTTGCTTTTTGGGGTTTCCC
CTATTGTTTGTCAAGATTTCGAGGACGGCGTTTTTCTTGCTAAAATCACAAGTATTGATGAGCACGATGC
AAGAAAGATCGGAAGAAGGTTTGGGTTTGAGGCTCAGTGGAAGGTGAGTAGAAGTTGATAATTTGAAAGT
GGAGTAGTGTCTATGGGGTTTTTGCCTTAAATGACAGAATACATTCCCAATATACCAAACATAACTGTTT
TTAAAGTGAGTCGTATTACGGACTGGCCGTCGTTTTACAGGCCGGATGGGCCATGGCACCTTAACATTTC
TAAATTTTAGTTTAATAAAAAAATTTTAAAATAATACGAGTTTTGAGACTAACTTTCAATAAAAACCAAA
AAATTGCTTCAAAAAAGAGCTCGCGCCGATTTACGATAAACACAGCGCGCTACGACACTCCGAAAACCGC
GCCGCACCATTACATTCTCCGCCCCACCGCACGGTTTGCGGAAGGCGATGAAATTGCTGGGCCTAAAATT
TTAACCCTTTTTTTCCCGTTTTTCAACTGTTTTCCCGATTTTTTCGATATTTTTTTCAGGTTTTTAGTTA
GAAAAGTATATAAAAATTGCATTATTTGTAGTTTTCGCTCGTAATTTGTGATAGAAAACGGCCAATTTGC
CTAGATTTGTGATTCTACCAAGTGGAATTTTTGGGAAAATATCAATATTCCACGATTTTTATTCAAATCA
TAACGTTTCGAAATTATCAGCTTAAATAAAACTAAAATAAATAATAAAATACTAAAAACCCTGAATTTCT
CGGTTCTCGGTTCAGCTTGAGTTCGTTCTATACACGTTATCGATTTTTGTCATTTCGTTTAATCATGGGT
TTTGATTCATTTTAAATATGAAATTTGATTTATTCCTCGTTTCGAAGTTGGTTTGTCTTGTCCGGCCGGT
AAACAAATGTTATTAAAAAAAATAATAAATTTCGAAATTTTTCGTAATGTTCCGCAATCGTGTTTTTCCG
TTTATCTCGTCTTCCCTTCCTTCAAATATACTATTTATTTTCTCAATTCACATATTTTCAGCCAGCCCTG
CTCAACAAGTGGAATAAAAATGATTGAACAAGATGGATTGCACGCAGGTTCTCCGGCCGCTTGGGTGGAG
AGGCTATTCGGCTATGACTGGGCACAACAGACAATCGGCTGCTCTGATGCCGCCGTGTTCCGGCTGTCAG
CGCAGGGGCGCCCGGTTCTTTTTGTCAAGACCGACCTGTCCGGTGCCCTGAATGAACTGCAGGACGAGGC
AGCGCGGCTATCGTGGCTGGCCACGACGGGCGTTCCTTGCGCAGCTGTGCTCGACGTTGTCACTGAAGCG
GGAAGGGACTGGCTGCTATTGGGCGAAGTGCCGGGGCAGGATCTCCTGTCATCTCACCTTGCTCCTGCCG
AGAAAGTATCCATCATGGCTGATGCAATGCGGCGGCTGCATACGCTTGATCCGGCTACCTGCCCATTCGA
CCACCAAGCGAAACATCGCATCGAGCGAGCACGTACTCGGATGGAAGCCGGTCTTGTCGATCAGGATGAT
CTGGACGAAGAGCATCAGGGGCTCGCACCAGCCGAACTGTTCGCCAGGCTCAAGGCGCGCATGCCCGACG
GCGAGGATCTCGTCGTGACCCATGGCGATGCCTGCTTGCCGAATATCATGGTGGAAAATGGCCGCTTTTC
TGGATTCATCGACTGTGGCCGGCTGGGTGTGGCGGACCGCTATCAGGACATAGCGTTGGCTACCCGTGAT
ATTGCTGAAGAGCTTGGCGGCGAATGGGCTGACCGCTTCCTCGTGCTTTACGGTATCGCCGCTCCCGATT
CGCAGCGCATCGCCTTCTATCGCCTTCTTGACGAGTTCTTCTGAGTCCAATTACTCTTCAACATCCCTAC
ATGCTCTTTCTCCCTGTGCTCCCACCCCCTATTTTTGTTATTATCAAAAAACTTCTCTTAATTTCTTTGT
TTTTTAGCTTCTTTTAAGCCACCTCTAACAATGAAATTGTGTAGATTCAAAAATAGAATTAATTCGTAAT
AAAAAGTCGAAAAAAATTGTGCTCCCTCCCCCCATTAATAATAATTCTATCCCAAAATCTACACAATGTT
CTGTGTACACTTCTTATGTTTTTTACTTCTGATAAATTTTTTTGAAACATCATAGAAAAAACCGCACACA
AAATACCTTATCATATGTTACGTTTCAGTTTATGACCGCAATTTTTATTTCTTCGCACGTCTGGGCCTCT
CATGACGTCAAATCATGCTCATCGTGAAAAAGTTTTGGAGTATTTTTGGAATTTTTCAATCAAGTGAAAG
TTTATGAAATTAATTTTCCTGCTTTTGCTTTTTGGGGTTTCCCCTATTGTTTGTCAAGATTTCGAGGACG
GCGTTTTTCTTGCTAAAATCACAAGTATTGATGAGCACGATGCAAGAAAGATCGGAAGAAGGTTTGGGTT
TGAGGCTCAGTGGAAGGTGAGTAGAAGTTGATAATTTGAAAGTGGAGTAGTGTCTATGGGGTTTTTGCCT
TAAATGACAGAATACATTCCCAATATACCAAACATAACTGTTTCTCGAGGTCGACGGTATCGATAAGCTT
GATCCGGATCTGCGGCTTACTCACCAGACCTGGCCCCATCCGATTACCACCTATTCGCTTCGATGGGACA
CGCACTCGCTGAGCAGCGCTTCGATTCTTACGAAAGTGTGAAAAAATGGCTCGATGAATGGTTCGCCGCA
AAAGACGATGAGTTCTACTGGCGTGGAATCCACAAATTGCCCGAGAGATGGGAAAAATGTGTAGCTAGCG
ACGGCAAATACTTTGAATAAATGATTTTTTCTTTTTCCACAAAATTTAACGTGTTTTTTGATTTAAAAAA
AACGACATTTCATACTTGTACACCTGATATCTAGATACCTAGGTGAGCTCTGGTACCCCCCTGGCGTTAC
CCAACTTAATCGCCTTGCAGCACATCCCCCTTTCGCCAGCTGGCGTAATAGCGAAGAGGCCCGCACCGAT
CGCCCTTCCCAACAGTTGCGCAGCCTGAATGGCGAATGGCGCCTGATGCGGTATTTTCTCCTTACGCATC
TGTGCGGTATTTCACACCGCATATGGTGCACTCTCAGTGCAATCTGCTCTGATGCCGCATAGTTAAGCCA
GCCCCGACACCCGCCAACACCCGCTGACGCGCCCTGACGGGCTTGTCTGCTCCCGGCATCCGCTTACAGA
CAAGCTGTGACCGTCTCCGGGAGCTGCATGTGTCAGAGGTTTTCACCGTCATCACCGAAACGCGCGAGAC
GAAAGGGCCTCGTGATACGCCTATTTTTATAGGTTAATGTCATGATAATAATGGTTTCTTAGACGTCAGG
TGGCACTTTTCGGGGAAATGTGCGCGGAACCCCTATTTGTTTATTTTTCTAAATACATTCAAATATGTAT
CCGCTCATGAGACAATAACCCTGATAAATGCTTCAATAATATTGAAAAAGGAAGAGTATGAGTATTCAAC
ATTTCCGTGTCGCCCTTATTCCCTTTTTTGCGGCATTTTGCCTTCCTGTTTTTGCTCACCCAGAAACGCT
GGTGAAAGTAAAAGATGCTGAAGATCAGTTGGGTGCACGAGTGGGTTACATCGAACTGGATCTCAACAGC
GGTAAGATCCTTGAGAGTTTTCGCCCCGAAGAACGTTTTCCAATGATGAGCACTTTTAAAGTTCTGCTAT
GTGGCGCGGTATTATCCCGTATTGACGCCGGGCAAGAGCAACTCGGTCGCCGCATACACTATTCTCAGAA
TGACTTGGTTGAGTACTCACCAGTCACAGAAAAGCATCTTACGGATGGCATGACAGTAAGAGAATTATGC
AGTGCTGCCATAACCATGAGTGATAACACTGCGGCCAACTTACTTCTGACAACGATCGGAGGACCGAAGG
AGCTAACCGCTTTTTTGCACAACATGGGGGATCATGTAACTCGCCTTGATCGTTGGGAACCGGAGCTGAA
TGAAGCCATACCAAACGACGAGCGTGACACCACGATGCCTGTAGCAATGGCAACAACGTTGCGCAAACTA
TTAACTGGCGAACTACTTACTCTAGCTTCCCGGCAACAATTAATAGACTGGATGGAGGCGGATAAAGTTG
CAGGACCACTTCTGCGCTCGGCCCTTCCGGCTGGCTGGTTTATTGCTGATAAATCTGGAGCCGGTGAGCG
TGGGTCTCGCGGTATCATTGCAGCACTGGGGTCAGATGGTAAGCCCTCCCGTATCGTAGTTATCTACACG
ACGGGGAGTCAGGCAACTATGGATGAACGAAATAGACAGATCGCTGAGATAGGTGCCTCACTGATTAAGC
ATTGGTAACTGTCAGACCAAGTTTACTCATATATACTTTAGATTGATTTAAAACTTCATTTTTAATTTAA
AAGGATCTAGGTGAAGATCCTTTTTGATAATCTCATGACCAAAATCCCTTAACGTGAGTTTTCGTTCCAC
TGAGCGTCAGACCCCGTAGAAAAGATCAAAGGATCTTCTTGAGATCCTTTTTTTCTGCGCGTAATCTGCT
GCTTGCAAACAAAAAAACCACCGCTACCAGCGGTGGTTTGTTTGCCGGATCAAGAGCTACCAACTCTTTT
TCCGAAGGTAACTGGCTTCAGCAGAGCGCAGATACCAAATACTGTTCTTCTAGTGTAGCCGTAGTTAGGC
CACCACTTCAAGAACTCTGTAGCACCGCCTACATACCTCGCTCTGCTAATCCTGTTACCAGTGGCTGCTG
CCAGTGGCGATAAGTCGTGTCTTACCGGGTTGGACTCAAGACGATAGTTACCGGATAAGGCGCAGCGGTC
GGGCTGAACGGGGGGTTCGTGCACACAGCCCAGCTTGGAGCGAACGACCTACACCGAACTGAGATACCTA
CAGCGTGAGCTATGAGAAAGCGCCACGCTTCCCGAAGGGAGAAAGGCGGACAGGTATCCGGTAAGCGGCA
GGGTCGGAACAGGAGAGCGCACGAGGGAGCTTCCAGGGGGAAACGCCTGGTATCTTTATAGTCCTGTCGG
GTTTCGCCACCTCTGACTTGAGCGTCGATTTTTGTGATGCTCGTCAGGGGGGCGGAGCCTATGGAAAAAC
GCCAGCAACGCGGCCTTTTTACGGTTCCTGGTCTTTTGCTGGCCTTTTGCTCACATGTTCTTTCCTGCGT
TATCCCCTGATTCTGTGGATAACCGTATTACCGCCTTTGAGTGAGCTGATACC
